>Addgene plasmid #114414 | AICSDP-49: MYL2-mEGFP | addgene full sequence | sequence record 220893 | Addgene NGS Result
YYRMRMGKKYYGSYKWYRCYTTCCACCTGCTGTGTGCTTTGAACAAGCTCCTTAACCTCACTGCACCTCA
ATTTCCTCATCTGTAAAGTGGGAATAATAATAGAAGCTACCTCATAGGAGATTGCGAGGATTCGACATGT
TAATGTGGGGAAAGTGTGAACTTGTGGCAAGGGCAATATAAGTGCTAGCTATGAATAGCCAGTATGTTTT
AAAAAAATAATAATAATAACTAGCCAATGCTTTTTAAATGGGGAAATTTTGTGTAAAAACAAAAATCTAG
ATTTCTGACACCCTGGACCCTGTGGTCACTTCATGTCACCTTTTTAGATGGCCACGTGTCTCCATTTAGC
CATAGGACCTATCCTGCTCCCTTGCATAACCTGCCTGGCCCCTCGGAACCCTTGAGTTTGTGATCCCAGT
GGAAGGCTGGGTTTCCAGGGACATCTCTGCATGATGTTTACTTGGGAGGGCCCTTGGGGTCAGGGAAGGA
AGAACAGGGAAGGGCAAGAAAGGAAGAACAGGGAAGGGCAAGGAAGGAAAAGTGCATGAAGGAAGAAGTT
GAGCCAAGATTTAGGCCCAAAGATCGGCACTGCTGACTACCCAGGGAGGGAGCTTATTCTACAGCTCTCC
TGAGAGGTACCAAGTTGGGCGAGATGGCCGTGCCTTTATACCCCCACACCAATCCCATCCGCTGGCTGTG
GGCTGCCCCAGAAAGGGCATGACCTTGGGCGAGGGGGCCCTGCAGCAGCTGGGGAAGTCCTTCCCCGGAG
GACCCTCTGAGTGGCCCATGTTCCCATCCCCCACCCCCCAGCTATCCGTCCACTCAGGCCCCGCCCACAG
CCCCCCACCCTCCGTCTCAGTTCCCCTCCCCTCGTCCTTAGCACGTGTTGCTGGCTCATTGCAGGTTGAC
CAGATGTTCGCCGCCTTCCCCCCTGACGTGACTGGCAACCTCGACTACAAGAACCTCGTGCACATCATCA
CACACGGAGAAGAGAAGGACTCCGGGTCCGGGTCCCCCGGAGAGGTTCCCGACATACCAATAACTTCGTA
TAGTGTAGGATATACGAAGTTATATTAGTATTCCGATAACTTGTTTATTGCAGCTTATAATGGTTACAAA
TAAAGCAATAGCATCACAAATTTCACAAATAAAGCATTTTTTTCACTGCATTCTAGTTGTGGTTTGTCCA
AACTCATCAATGTATCTTATCATGTCTGGTCTCGACATTGATTATTGACTAGTTATTAATAGTAATCAAT
TACGGGGTCATTAGTTCATAGCCCATATATGGAGTTCCGCGTTACATAACTTACGGTAAATGGCCCGCCT
GGCTGACCGCCCAACGACCCCCGCCCATTGACGTCAATAATGACGTATGTTCCCATAGTAACGCCAATAG
GGACTTTCCATTGACGTCAATGGGTGGAGTATTTACGGTAAACTGCCCACTTGGCAGTACATCAAGTGTA
TCATATGCCAAGTACGCCCCCTATTGACGTCAATGACGGTAAATGGCCCGCCTGGCATTATGCCCAGTAC
ATGACCTTATGGGACTTTCCTACTTGGCAGTACATCTACGTATTAGTCATCGCTATTACCATGGTCGAGG
TGAGCCCCACGTTCTGCTTCACTCTCCCCATCTCCCCCCCCTCCCCACCCCCAATTTTGTATTTATTTAT
TTTTTAATTATTTTGTGCAGCGATGGGGGCGGGGGGGGGGGGGGGGCGCGCGCCRGGSGGGGSGGGGSGG
GGSGRGGGGSGGGGSGGGGSGAGGCGGAGAGGTGCGGCGGCAGCCAATCAGAGCGGCGCGCTCCGAAAGT
TTCCTTTTATGGCGAGGCGGCGGCGGCGGCGGCCCTATAAAAAGCGAAGCGCGCGGCGGGCGGGGAGTCG
CTGCGACGCTGCCTTCGCCCCGTGCCCCGCTCCGCCGCCGCCTCGCGCCGCCCGCCCCGGCTCTGACTGA
CCGCGTTACTCCCACAGGTGAGCGGGCGGGACGGCCCTTCTCCTCCGGGCTGTAATTAGCGCTTGGTTTA
ATGACGGCTTGTTTCTTTTCTGTGGCTGCGTGAAAGCCTTGAGGGGCTCCGGGAGGGCCCTTTGTGCGGG
GGGAGCGGCTCGGGGGGTGCGTGCGTGTGTGTGTGCGTGGGGAGCGCCGCGTGCGGCTCCGCGCTGCCCG
GCGGCTGTGAGCGCTGCGGGCGCGGCGCGGGGCTTTGTGCGCTCCGCAGTGTGCGCGAGGGGAGCGCGGC
CGGGGGCGGTGCCCCGCGGTGCGGGGGGGGCTGCGAGGGGAACAAAGGCTGCGTGCGGGGTGTGTGCGTG
GGGGGGTGAGCAGGGGGTGTGGGCGCGTCGGTCGGGCTGCAACCCCCCCTGCACCCCCCTCCCCGAGTTG
CTGAGCACGGCCCGGCTTCGGGTGCGGGGCTCCGTACGGGGCGTGGCGCGGGGCTCGCCGTGCCGGGCGG
GGGGTGGCGGCAGGTGGGGGTGCCGGGCGGGGCGGGGCCGCCTCGGGCCGGGGAGGGCTCGGGGGAGGGG
CGCGGCGGCCCCCGGAGCGCCGGCGGCTGTCGAGGCGCGGCGAGCCGCAGCCATTGCCTTTTATGGTAAT
CGTGCGAGAGGGCGCAGGGACTTCCTTTGTCCCAAATCTGTGCGGAGCCGAAATCTGGGAGGCGCCGCCG
CACCCCCTCTAGCGGGCGCGGGGCGAAGCGGTGCGGCGCCGGCAGGAAGGAAATGGGCGGGGAGGGCCTT
CGTGCGTCGCCGCGCCGCCGTCCCCTTCTCCCTCTCCAGCCTCGGGGCTGTCCGCGGGGGGACGGCTGCC
TTCGGGGGGGACGGGGCAGGGCGGGGTTCGGCTTCTGGCGTGTGACCGGCGGCTCTAGAGCCTCTGCTAA
CCATGTTCATGCCTTCTTCTTTTTCCTACAGCTCCTGGGCAACGTGCTGGTTATTGTGCTGTCTCATCAT
TTTGGCAAAGAATTCCGCCACCGGGGATCCACCGGAGCTTACCATGGTCTCCAAAGGAGAAGAAGATAAC
ATGGCCATCATCAAGGAGTTCATGCGCTTCAAGGTGCACATGGAGGGCTCCGTGAACGGCCACGAGTTCG
AGATCGAGGGCGAGGGCGAGGGCCGCCCCTACGAGGGCACCCAGACCGCCAAGCTGAAGGTGACCAAGGG
TGGCCCCCTGCCCTTCGCCTGGGACATCCTGTCCCCTCAGTTCATGTACGGCTCCAAGGCCTACGTGAAG
CACCCCGCCGACATCCCCGACTACTTGAAGCTGTCCTTCCCCGAGGGCTTCAAGTGGGAGCGCGTGATGA
ACTTCGAGGACGGCGGCGTGGTGACCGTGACCCAGGACTCCTCCCTGCAGGACGGCGAGTTCATCTACAA
GGTGAAGCTGCGCGGCACCAACTTCCCCTCCGACGGCCCCGTAATGCAGAAGAAGACCATGGGCTGGGAG
GCCTCCTCCGAGCGGATGTACCCCGAGGACGGCGCCCTGAAGGGCGAGATCAAGCAGAGGCTGAAGCTGA
AGGACGGCGGCCACTACGACGCTGAGGTCAAGACCACCTACAAGGCCAAGAAGCCCGTGCAGCTGCCCGG
CGCCTACAACGTCAACATCAAGTTGGACATCACCTCCCACAACGAGGACTACACCATCGTGGAACAGTAC
GAACGCGCCGAGGGCCGCCACTCCACCGGCGGAATGGATGAACTCTATAAATGAGGTACTCCTGTGCCTT
CTAGTTGCCAGCCATCTGTTGTTTGCCCCTCCCCCGTGCCTTCCTTGACCCTGGAAGGTGCCACTCCCAC
TGTCCTTTCCTAATAAAATGAGGAAATTGCATCGCATTGTCTGAGTAGGTGTCATTCTATTCTGGGGGGT
GGGGTGGGGCAGGACAGCAAGGGGGAGGATTGGGAAGACAATAGCAGGCATGCTGGGGATGCGGTGGGCT
CTATGGAAATAACTTCGTATAGTGTAGGATATACGAAGTTATATAGGTATGTCGGGAACCTCTCCGGGTC
CGGGGTGAGCAAGGGCGAGGAGCTGTTCACCGGGGTGGTGCCCATCCTGGTCGAGCTGGACGGCGACGTA
AACGGCCACAAGTTCAGCGTGTCCGGCGAGGGCGAGGGCGATGCCACCTACGGCAAGCTGACCCTGAAGT
TCATCTGCACCACCGGCAAGCTGCCCGTGCCCTGGCCCACCCTCGTGACCACCCTGACCTACGGCGTGCA
GTGCTTCAGCCGCTACCCCGACCACATGAAGCAGCACGACTTCTTCAAGTCCGCCATGCCCGAAGGCTAC
GTCCAGGAGCGCACCATCTTCTTCAAGGACGACGGCAACTACAAGACCCGCGCCGAGGTGAAGTTCGAGG
GCGACACCCTGGTGAACCGCATCGAGCTGAAGGGCATCGACTTCAAGGAGGACGGCAACATCCTGGGGCA
CAAGCTGGAGTACAACTACAACAGCCACAACGTCTATATCATGGCCGACAAGCAGAAGAACGGCATCAAG
GTGAACTTCAAGATCCGCCACAACATCGAGGACGGCAGCGTGCAGCTCGCCGACCACTACCAGCAGAACA
CCCCCATCGGCGACGGCCCCGTGCTGCTGCCCGACAACCACTACCTGAGCACCCAGTCCAAGCTGAGCAA
AGACCCCAACGAGAAGCGCGATCACATGGTCCTGCTGGAGTTCGTGACCGCCGCCGGGATCACTCTCGGC
ATGGACGAGCTGTACAAGTAGGAGGGGGCTCGCTGCTGCGCGCTGGGCTCGTCTTTGCAGAGTGGTCCCT
GCCCTCATCTCTCTCCCCCGAGTACCGCCTCTGTCCCTACCTTGTCTGTTAGCCATGTGGCTGCCCCATT
TATCCACCTCCATCTTCTTTGCAGCCTGGGTGGCTATGGGTACTTCGTGGCCGCACATCCTACAGTTGGA
AATCCATCCAGAGGCCATGTTCCAATAAACAGGAGGTCGTGTATTTGGTCACGACATTTCTCTGACAAAC
AGTGCCTTGTGTAAGGAAGGCAAAGGCAGATGAGCTAGTGACAGCCTTGCAGTCATTATTATTGAATCTT
GGTGACTCTTTATTTAAGGTAGACCTTTGCAGCCACTCAGAACTGTTTCTATCAAGGATCACGTTTTCCT
GGAATGTTACCTGGATGACCAAAGCCCTCTCTTCCAAAGAGCTCAAGCATTTAGAGGGCCTTGCTTCCAT
GACATCTGTCCCTTGGGATGCCATCGGAATGCCTCTCCTGCCAGTGACAGTGACAAGAAGGAAGCGGACT
GACACATGGTAGGAACATAGCTCGTTCAACAGTAATCACACCTGCTAATCCTAAGAGGGTGACTTCTAGT
TTCAGATAAAGTAGAAGTTGTCTGTACTTCTTCCCTAGCAAACTGAGGGAGTGGTACTGACTTCTGTCTC
TGTCTGGGGCCCAGGCCTGGATGTGAGTTGACCTTTGATTTTGAATGACCACAGTCACGGTTGAAGCATT
CAGGTCTGTTATGGCTGCAAGAGTCCCAGTGTAAGAAACAAATAGGGCCAGGTGTGGTGGCTCACGCCTG
TGATGCTAGCGCTTTGAGAGGCTGAGGCAGGAGGATCACTTGAGCCCAAAAGTTTGAGACCAGCCTAGGC
AACATAGTGAGATCCAATCTCTATAAAAAATAAATAGCCAGGCATGGTGGTGTGCACCTGTGGTCTCAGC
TACCCAGGAGGCTGCAGTGGGAAGATCGCTTGWGCCYRWKYSMAATKGYKMKCCGMKCACAATKCCACAC
AACATACGAGCCGGAAGCATAAAGTGTAAAGCCTGGGGTGCCTAATGAGTGAGCTAACTCACATTAATTG
CGTTGCGCTCACTGCCCGCTTTCCAGTCGGGAAACCTGTCGTGCCAGCTGCATTAATGAATCGGCCAACG
CGCGGGGAGAGGCGGTTTGCGTATTGGGCGCTCTTCCGCTTCCTCGCTCACTGACTCGCTGCGCTCGGTC
GTTCGGCTGCGGCGAGCGGTATCAGCTCACTCAAAGGCGGTAATACGGTTATCCACAGAATCAGGGGATA
ACGCAGGAAAGAACATGTGAGCAAAAGGCCAGCAAAAGGCCAGGAACCGTAAAAAGGCCGCGTTGCTGGC
GTTTTTCCATAGGCTCCGCCCCCCTGACGAGCATCACAAAAATCGACGCTCAAGTCAGAGGTGGCGAAAC
CCGACAGGACTATAAAGATACCAGGCGTTTCCCCCTGGAAGCTCCCTCGTGCGCTCTCCTGTTCCGACCC
TGCCGCTTACCGGATACCTGTCCGCCTTTCTCCCTTCGGGAAGCGTGGCGCTTTCTCATAGCTCACGCTG
TAGGTATCTCAGTTCGGTGTAGGTCGTTCGCTCCAAGCTGGGCTGTGTGCACGAACCCCCCGTTCAGCCC
GACCGCTGCGCCTTATCCGGTAACTATCGTCTTGAGTCCAACCCGGTAAGACACGACTTATCGCCACTGG
CAGCAGCCACTGGTAACAGGATTAGCAGAGCGAGGTATGTAGGCGGTGCTACAGAGTTCTTGAAGTGGTG
GCCTAACTACGGCTACACTAGAAGAACAGTATTTGGTATCTGCGCTCTGCTGAAGCCAGTTACCTTCGGA
AAAAGAGTTGGTAGCTCTTGATCCGGCAAACAAACCACCGCTGGTAGCGGTGGTTTTTTTGTTTGCAAGC
AGCAGATTACGCGCAGAAAAAAAGGATCTCAAGAAGATCCTTTGATCTTTTCTACGGGGTCTGACGCTCA
GTGGAACGAAAACTCACGTTAAGGGATTTTGGTCATGAGATTATCAAAAAGGATCTTCACCTAGATCCTT
TTAAATTAAAAATGAAGTTTTAAATCAATCTAAAGTATATATGAGTAAACTTGGTCTGACAGTTACCAAT
GCTTAATCAGTGAGGCACCTATCTCAGCGATCTGTCTATTTCGTTCATCCATAGTTGCCTGACTCCCCGT
CGTGTAGATAACTACGATACGGGAGGGCTTACCATCTGGCCCCAGTGCTGCAATGATACCGCGAGACCCA
CGCTCACCGGCTCCAGATTTATCAGCAATAAACCAGCCAGCCGGAAGGGCCGAGCGCAGAAGTGGTCCTG
CAACTTTATCCGCCTCCATCCAGTCTATTAATTGTTGCCGGGAAGCTAGAGTAAGTAGTTCGCCAGTTAA
TAGTTTGCGCAACGTTGTTGCCATTGCTACAGGCATCGTGGTGTCACGCTCGTCGTTTGGTATGGCTTCA
TTCAGCTCCGGTTCCCAACGATCAAGGCGAGTTACATGATCCCCCATGTTGTGCAAAAAAGCGGTTAGCT
CCTTCGGTCCTCCGATCGTTGTCAGAAGTAAGTTGGCCGCAGTGTTATCACTCATGGTTATGGCAGCACT
GCATAATTCTCTTACTGTCATGCCATCCGTAAGATGCTTTTCTGTGACTGGTGAGTACTCAACCAAGTCA
TTCTGAGAATAGTGTATGCGGCGACCGAGTTGCTCTTGCCCGGCGTCAATACGGGATAATACCGCGCCAC
ATAGCAGAACTTTAAAAGTGCTCATCATTGGAAAACGTTCTTCGGGGCGAAAACTCTCAAGGATCTTACC
GCTGTTGAGATCCAGTTCGATGTAACCCACTCGTGCACCCAACTGATCTTCAGCATCTTTTACTTTCACC
AGCGTTTCTGGGTGAGCAAAAACAGGAAGGCAAAATGCCGCAAAAAAGGGAATAAGGGCGACACGGAAAT
GTTGAATACTCATACTCTTCCTTTTTCAATATTATTGAAGCATTTATCAGGGTTATTGTCTCATGAGCGG
ATACATATTTGAATGTATTTAGAAAAATAAACAAATAGGGGTTCCGCGCACATTTCCCCGAAAAGTGCCA
CCTGACGTCTAAGAAACCATTATTATCATGACATTAACCTATAAAAATAGGCGTATCACGAGGSYMTTKS
GWY
Features (pLannotate 1.2.2; 16 found; start..end, strand, type, name):
    902..1000    +  CDS            MYL2 (fragment): MLRV_HUMAN - Also known as MLC2 From Homo sapiens (Human).
   1088..1209    +  polyA_signal   SV40 poly(A) signal: SV40 polyadenylation signal
   1224..1603    +  enhancer       CMV enhancer: human cytomegalovirus immediate early enhancer
   1605..1882    +  promoter       chicken β-actin promoter: No description available
   1884..2901    +  intron         chimeric intron: chimera between introns from chicken β-actin and rabbit β-globin
   2899..2955    +  CDS            HBB (fragment): HBB_LEPEU - Experimental evidence at protein level: Swiss-Prot protein existence level 1. Involved in oxygen transport from the lung to the various peripheral tissues. From Lepus europaeus (European hare).
   2984..3691    +  CDS            mCherry: mCherry is a basic (constitutively fluorescent) red fluorescent protein published in 2004, derived from Discosoma sp.. It is reported to be a very rapidly-maturing monomer with low acid sensitivity.
   3702..3926    +  polyA_signal   bGH poly(A) signal: bovine growth hormone polyadenylation signal
   3994..4710    +  CDS            mEGFP: enhanced GFP with monomerizing A206K mutation (Zacharias et al., 2002) mammalian codon-optimized
   5517..5621    -  CDS            C14orf178 (fragment): CN178_HUMAN - Experimental evidence at transcript level: Swiss-Prot protein existence level 2. From Homo sapiens (Human).
   5740..5770    -  promoter       lac promoter: promoter for the E. coli lac operon
   5785..5806    -  protein_bind   CAP binding site: CAP binding activates transcription in the presence of cAMP. E. coli catabolite activator protein
   5819..5911    -  CDS            lacI (fragment): lac repressor; lacI; The lac repressor binds to the lac operator to inhibit transcription in E. coli. This inhibition can be relieved by adding lactose or isopropyl-β-D-thiogalactopyranoside (IPTG).
   6094..6682    -  rep_origin     ori: high-copy-number ColE1/pMB1/pBR322/pUC origin of replication
   6853..7713    -  CDS            AmpR: β-lactamase; bla; confers resistance to ampicillin, carbenicillin, and related antibiotics
   7714..7818    -  promoter       AmpR promoter: bla
