[The description below was written by a language model from this plasmid's Addgene catalogue record and pLannotate feature annotations shown in this document.]
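Description:
AICSDP-49: MYL2-mEGFP is a CRISPR/Cas9 homology-directed repair donor template built on the high-copy pUC57 cloning backbone. It is propagated in E. coli through the ColE1/pUC origin and selected with ampicillin via the β-lactamase (AmpR) gene. Remnants of the lac promoter region are also annotated in the backbone. The plasmid carries no nuclease or guide RNA. It supplies only the repair template, a roughly 5.7 kb insert in a plasmid of about 7.9 kb.

The insert consists of human MYL2 homology arms flanking a linker-mEGFP tag, designed to fuse monomeric (A206K) EGFP to the C-terminus of the endogenous protein. The arms carry point mutations that disrupt the crRNA binding sites, so the donor and the edited alleles are not re-cut. In the feature table, the end of the MYL2 coding sequence in the 5' arm is followed by an SV40 poly(A) signal and then a selection cassette. That cassette comprises the CAGGS promoter (CMV enhancer, chicken β-actin promoter and chimeric intron), mCherry and a bGH poly(A). The mEGFP coding sequence lies downstream of the cassette, ahead of the 3' arm. A short hit to C14orf178 within that arm is probably an incidental annotation match.

This layout supports two-step editing of a gene that is transcriptionally silent in stem cells, where the mEGFP tag itself cannot be used to identify edited cells. After HDR, constitutive mCherry marks cells that have integrated the donor. A second round of Cas9 cutting then excises the cassette, joining MYL2 to mEGFP through a linker of 3–21 amino acids. The depositor used the plasmid to tag MYL2 in WTC human induced pluripotent stem cells.
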