Addgene plasmid #114414: AICSDP-49: MYL2-mEGFP
Purpose: Homology arms and linker-mEGFP sequence for C-terminus tagging of human MYL2, via Cas9-excisable CAGGS-mCherry selection cassette
Depositing lab: Allen Institute for Cell Science. Depositing organization: Allen Institute. Publication: Fluorescent Gene Tagging of Transcriptionally Silent Genes in hiPSCs. Roberts B, Hendershott MC, Arakaki J, Gerbin KA, Malik H, Nelson A, Gehring J, Hookway C, Ludmann SA, Yang R, Haupt A, Grancharova T, Valencia V, Fuqua MA, Tucker A, Rafelski SM, Gunawardane RN. Stem Cell Reports. 2019 May 14;12(5):1145-1158. doi: 10.1016/j.stemcr.2019.03.001. Epub 2019 Apr 4. PubMed 30956114.
Backbone
  Vector backbone: pUC57
  Vector type: Mammalian Expression, CRISPR ; Donor Template
Growth in bacteria
  Bacterial resistance: Ampicillin, 100 μg/mL
  Growth temperature: 37°C
  Growth strain: DH5alpha
  Copy number: High Copy
Gene/Insert
  Gene/Insert name: MYL2 Homology Arms with linker-mEGFP and Cas9-excisable selection cassette
  Species: H. sapiens (human)
  Insert size (bp): 5708
  Mutation: homology arms contain point mutations to disrupt crRNA binding sites used
  Entrez Gene: MYL2 (a.k.a. CMH10, MFM12, MLC-2, MLC-2s/v, MLC-2v, MLC2)
  Tag / fusion protein: linker-mEGFP (C terminal on insert)
  Cloning method: Unknown
Terms and licenses: Academic/Nonprofit Terms; Industry Terms: Not Available to Industry
Depositor comments: This plasmid has been used with locus-specific CRISPR/Cas9 in a two-step editing process to add a mEGFP tag to the C-terminus of human MYL2 in WTC human induced pluripotent stem cells by the Allen Institute for Cell Science. After initial HDR, stable expression of CAGGS-driven mCherry will indicate cells with integrated donor sequence. This selection cassette is designed to be removed with subsequent CRISPR/Cas9-mediated excision as previously described (https://doi.org/10.1101/342881) A linker of 3-21 amino acids will be produced after excision. To enrich for edited cells, see our protocol for fluorsecence-assisted cell sorting and subcloning of hiPSCs (https://www.allencell.org/instructional-videos-and-tutorials-for-cell-methods.html) Further, we recommend PCR-based assays for identifying precisely edited clones as previously described (https://www.molbiolcell.org/doi/abs/10.1091/mbc.e17-03-0209) For more information on the entire plasmid collection, please see https://www.addgene.org/allen-institute-cell-science/. Please visit https://www.biorxiv.org/content/early/2018/06/09/342881 for the bioRxiv preprint.
How to cite: AICSDP-49: MYL2-mEGFP was a gift from Allen Institute for Cell Science (Addgene plasmid # 114414 ; http://n2t.net/addgene:114414 ; RRID:Addgene_114414)
