>Addgene plasmid #114414 | AICSDP-49: MYL2-mEGFP | depositor partial sequence | sequence record 215907 | MYL2 Homology Arms with linker-mEGFP and Cas9-excisable selection cassette
CTAAAAGGGCTGCCTTCACTTTCCACCTGCTGTGTGCTTTGAACAAGCTCCTTAACCTCACTGCACCTCA
ATTTCCTCATCTGTAAAGTGGGAATAATAATAGAAGCTACCTCATAGGAGATTGCGAGGATTCGACATGT
TAATGTGGGGAAAGTGTGAACTTGTGGCAAGGGCAATATAAGTGCTAGCTATGAATAGCCAGTATGTTTT
AAAAAAATAATAATAATAACTAGCCAATGCTTTTTAAATGGGGAAATTTTGTGTAAAAACAAAAATCTAG
ATTTCTGACACCCTGGACCCTGTGGTCACTTCATGTCACCTTTTTAGATGGCCACGTGTCTCCATTTAGC
CATAGGACCTATCCTGCTCCCTTGCATAACCTGCCTGGCCCCTCGGAACCCTTGAGTTTGTGATCCCAGT
GGAAGGCTGGGTTTCCAGGGACATCTCTGCATGATGTTTACTTGGGAGGGCCCTTGGGGTCAGGGAAGGA
AGAACAGGGAAGGGCAAGAAAGGAAGAACAGGGAAGGGCAAGGAAGGAAAAGTGCATGAAGGAAGAAGTT
GAGCCAAGATTTAGGCCCAAAGATCGGCACTGCTGACTACCCAGGGAGGGAGCTTATTCTACAGCTCTCC
TGAGAGGTACCAAGTTGGGCGAGATGGCCGTGCCTTTATACCCCCACACCAATCCCATCCGCTGGCTGTG
GGCTGCCCCAGAAAGGGCATGACCTTGGGCGAGGGGGCCCTGCAGCAGCTGGGGAAGTCCTTCCCCGGAG
GACCCTCTGAGTGGCCCATGTTCCCATCCCCCACCCCCCAGCTATCCGTCCACTCAGGCCCCGCCCACAG
CCCCCCACCCTCCGTCTCAGTTCCCCTCCCCTCGTCCTTAGCACGTGTTGCTGGCTCATTGCAGGTTGAC
CAGATGTTCGCCGCCTTCCCCCCTGACGTGACTGGCAACCTCGACTACAAGAACCTCGTGCACATCATCA
CACACGGAGAAGAGAAGGACTCCGGGTCCGGGTCCCCCGGAGAGGTTCCCGACATACCAATAACTTCGTA
TAGTGTAGGATATACGAAGTTATATTAGTATTCCGATAACTTGTTTATTGCAGCTTATAATGGTTACAAA
TAAAGCAATAGCATCACAAATTTCACAAATAAAGCATTTTTTTCACTGCATTCTAGTTGTGGTTTGTCCA
AACTCATCAATGTATCTTATCATGTCTGGTCTCGACATTGATTATTGACTAGTTATTAATAGTAATCAAT
TACGGGGTCATTAGTTCATAGCCCATATATGGAGTTCCGCGTTACATAACTTACGGTAAATGGCCCGCCT
GGCTGACCGCCCAACGACCCCCGCCCATTGACGTCAATAATGACGTATGTTCCCATAGTAACGCCAATAG
GGACTTTCCATTGACGTCAATGGGTGGAGTATTTACGGTAAACTGCCCACTTGGCAGTACATCAAGTGTA
TCATATGCCAAGTACGCCCCCTATTGACGTCAATGACGGTAAATGGCCCGCCTGGCATTATGCCCAGTAC
ATGACCTTATGGGACTTTCCTACTTGGCAGTACATCTACGTATTAGTCATCGCTATTACCATGGTCGAGG
TGAGCCCCACGTTCTGCTTCACTCTCCCCATCTCCCCCCCCTCCCCACCCCCAATTTTGTATTTATTTAT
TTTTTAATTATTTTGTGCAGCGATGGGGGCGGGGGGGGGGGGGGGGCGCGCGCCAGGCGGGGCGGGGCGG
GGCGAGGGGCGGGGCGGGGCGAGGCGGAGAGGTGCGGCGGCAGCCAATCAGAGCGGCGCGCTCCGAAAGT
TTCCTTTTATGGCGAGGCGGCGGCGGCGGCGGCCCTATAAAAAGCGAAGCGCGCGGCGGGCGGGGAGTCG
CTGCGACGCTGCCTTCGCCCCGTGCCCCGCTCCGCCGCCGCCTCGCGCCGCCCGCCCCGGCTCTGACTGA
CCGCGTTACTCCCACAGGTGAGCGGGCGGGACGGCCCTTCTCCTCCGGGCTGTAATTAGCGCTTGGTTTA
ATGACGGCTTGTTTCTTTTCTGTGGCTGCGTGAAAGCCTTGAGGGGCTCCGGGAGGGCCCTTTGTGCGGG
GGGAGCGGCTCGGGGGGTGCGTGCGTGTGTGTGTGCGTGGGGAGCGCCGCGTGCGGCTCCGCGCTGCCCG
GCGGCTGTGAGCGCTGCGGGCGCGGCGCGGGGCTTTGTGCGCTCCGCAGTGTGCGCGAGGGGAGCGCGGC
CGGGGGCGGTGCCCCGCGGTGCGGGGGGGGCTGCGAGGGGAACAAAGGCTGCGTGCGGGGTGTGTGCGTG
GGGGGGTGAGCAGGGGGTGTGGGCGCGTCGGTCGGGCTGCAACCCCCCCTGCACCCCCCTCCCCGAGTTG
CTGAGCACGGCCCGGCTTCGGGTGCGGGGCTCCGTACGGGGCGTGGCGCGGGGCTCGCCGTGCCGGGCGG
GGGGTGGCGGCAGGTGGGGGTGCCGGGCGGGGCGGGGCCGCCTCGGGCCGGGGAGGGCTCGGGGGAGGGG
CGCGGCGGCCCCCGGAGCGCCGGCGGCTGTCGAGGCGCGGCGAGCCGCAGCCATTGCCTTTTATGGTAAT
CGTGCGAGAGGGCGCAGGGACTTCCTTTGTCCCAAATCTGTGCGGAGCCGAAATCTGGGAGGCGCCGCCG
CACCCCCTCTAGCGGGCGCGGGGCGAAGCGGTGCGGCGCCGGCAGGAAGGAAATGGGCGGGGAGGGCCTT
CGTGCGTCGCCGCGCCGCCGTCCCCTTCTCCCTCTCCAGCCTCGGGGCTGTCCGCGGGGGGACGGCTGCC
TTCGGGGGGGACGGGGCAGGGCGGGGTTCGGCTTCTGGCGTGTGACCGGCGGCTCTAGAGCCTCTGCTAA
CCATGTTCATGCCTTCTTCTTTTTCCTACAGCTCCTGGGCAACGTGCTGGTTATTGTGCTGTCTCATCAT
TTTGGCAAAGAATTCCGCCACCGGGGATCCACCGGAGCTTACCATGGTCTCCAAAGGAGAAGAAGATAAC
ATGGCCATCATCAAGGAGTTCATGCGCTTCAAGGTGCACATGGAGGGCTCCGTGAACGGCCACGAGTTCG
AGATCGAGGGCGAGGGCGAGGGCCGCCCCTACGAGGGCACCCAGACCGCCAAGCTGAAGGTGACCAAGGG
TGGCCCCCTGCCCTTCGCCTGGGACATCCTGTCCCCTCAGTTCATGTACGGCTCCAAGGCCTACGTGAAG
CACCCCGCCGACATCCCCGACTACTTGAAGCTGTCCTTCCCCGAGGGCTTCAAGTGGGAGCGCGTGATGA
ACTTCGAGGACGGCGGCGTGGTGACCGTGACCCAGGACTCCTCCCTGCAGGACGGCGAGTTCATCTACAA
GGTGAAGCTGCGCGGCACCAACTTCCCCTCCGACGGCCCCGTAATGCAGAAGAAGACCATGGGCTGGGAG
GCCTCCTCCGAGCGGATGTACCCCGAGGACGGCGCCCTGAAGGGCGAGATCAAGCAGAGGCTGAAGCTGA
AGGACGGCGGCCACTACGACGCTGAGGTCAAGACCACCTACAAGGCCAAGAAGCCCGTGCAGCTGCCCGG
CGCCTACAACGTCAACATCAAGTTGGACATCACCTCCCACAACGAGGACTACACCATCGTGGAACAGTAC
GAACGCGCCGAGGGCCGCCACTCCACCGGCGGAATGGATGAACTCTATAAATGAGGTACTCCTGTGCCTT
CTAGTTGCCAGCCATCTGTTGTTTGCCCCTCCCCCGTGCCTTCCTTGACCCTGGAAGGTGCCACTCCCAC
TGTCCTTTCCTAATAAAATGAGGAAATTGCATCGCATTGTCTGAGTAGGTGTCATTCTATTCTGGGGGGT
GGGGTGGGGCAGGACAGCAAGGGGGAGGATTGGGAAGACAATAGCAGGCATGCTGGGGATGCGGTGGGCT
CTATGGAAATAACTTCGTATAGTGTAGGATATACGAAGTTATATAGGTATGTCGGGAACCTCTCCGGGTC
CGGGGTGAGCAAGGGCGAGGAGCTGTTCACCGGGGTGGTGCCCATCCTGGTCGAGCTGGACGGCGACGTA
AACGGCCACAAGTTCAGCGTGTCCGGCGAGGGCGAGGGCGATGCCACCTACGGCAAGCTGACCCTGAAGT
TCATCTGCACCACCGGCAAGCTGCCCGTGCCCTGGCCCACCCTCGTGACCACCCTGACCTACGGCGTGCA
GTGCTTCAGCCGCTACCCCGACCACATGAAGCAGCACGACTTCTTCAAGTCCGCCATGCCCGAAGGCTAC
GTCCAGGAGCGCACCATCTTCTTCAAGGACGACGGCAACTACAAGACCCGCGCCGAGGTGAAGTTCGAGG
GCGACACCCTGGTGAACCGCATCGAGCTGAAGGGCATCGACTTCAAGGAGGACGGCAACATCCTGGGGCA
CAAGCTGGAGTACAACTACAACAGCCACAACGTCTATATCATGGCCGACAAGCAGAAGAACGGCATCAAG
GTGAACTTCAAGATCCGCCACAACATCGAGGACGGCAGCGTGCAGCTCGCCGACCACTACCAGCAGAACA
CCCCCATCGGCGACGGCCCCGTGCTGCTGCCCGACAACCACTACCTGAGCACCCAGTCCAAGCTGAGCAA
AGACCCCAACGAGAAGCGCGATCACATGGTCCTGCTGGAGTTCGTGACCGCCGCCGGGATCACTCTCGGC
ATGGACGAGCTGTACAAGTAGGAGGGGGCTCGCTGCTGCGCGCTGGGCTCGTCTTTGCAGAGTGGTCCCT
GCCCTCATCTCTCTCCCCCGAGTACCGCCTCTGTCCCTACCTTGTCTGTTAGCCATGTGGCTGCCCCATT
TATCCACCTCCATCTTCTTTGCAGCCTGGGTGGCTATGGGTACTTCGTGGCCGCACATCCTACAGTTGGA
AATCCATCCAGAGGCCATGTTCCAATAAACAGGAGGTCGTGTATTTGGTCACGACATTTCTCTGACAAAC
AGTGCCTTGTGTAAGGAAGGCAAAGGCAGATGAGCTAGTGACAGCCTTGCAGTCATTATTATTGAATCTT
GGTGACTCTTTATTTAAGGTAGACCTTTGCAGCCACTCAGAACTGTTTCTATCAAGGATCACGTTTTCCT
GGAATGTTACCTGGATGACCAAAGCCCTCTCTTCCAAAGAGCTCAAGCATTTAGAGGGCCTTGCTTCCAT
GACATCTGTCCCTTGGGATGCCATCGGAATGCCTCTCCTGCCAGTGACAGTGACAAGAAGGAAGCGGACT
GACACATGGTAGGAACATAGCTCGTTCAACAGTAATCACACCTGCTAATCCTAAGAGGGTGACTTCTAGT
TTCAGATAAAGTAGAAGTTGTCTGTACTTCTTCCCTAGCAAACTGAGGGAGTGGTACTGACTTCTGTCTC
TGTCTGGGGCCCAGGCCTGGATGTGAGTTGACCTTTGATTTTGAATGACCACAGTCACGGTTGAAGCATT
CAGGTCTGTTATGGCTGCAAGAGTCCCAGTGTAAGAAACAAATAGGGCCAGGTGTGGTGGCTCACGCCTG
TGATGCTAGCGCTTTGAGAGGCTGAGGCAGGAGGATCACTTGAGCCCAAAAGTTTGAGACCAGCCTAGGC
AACATAGTGAGATCCAATCTCTATAAAAAATAAATAGCCAGGCATGGTGGTGTGCACCTGTGGTCTCAGC
TACCCAGGAGGCTGCAGTGGGAAGATCGCTTGAGCCCA
